Addgene plasmid #112770: pRK5 Flag RagB (GD)
Purpose: express Flag-RagB (G domain only)
Depositing lab: Roberto Zoncu. Depositing organization: University of California, Berkeley. Publication: A nutrient-induced affinity switch controls mTORC1 activation by its Rag GTPase-Ragulator lysosomal scaffold. Lawrence RE, Cho KF, Rappold R, Thrun A, Tofaute M, Kim DJ, Moldavski O, Hurley JH, Zoncu R. Nat Cell Biol. 2018 Sep;20(9):1052-1063. doi: 10.1038/s41556-018-0148-6. Epub 2018 Jul 30. PubMed 30061680.
Backbone
  Vector backbone: pRK5
  Vector type: Mammalian Expression
Growth in bacteria
  Bacterial resistance: Ampicillin, 100 μg/mL
  Growth temperature: 37°C
  Growth strain: DH5alpha
  Copy number: Unknown
Gene/Insert
  Gene/Insert name: Flag-RagB (G domian only)
  Species: H. sapiens (human)
  Entrez Gene: RRAGB (a.k.a. RAGB, bA465E19.1)
  Tag / fusion protein: Flag (N terminal on insert)
  Cloning method: Restriction Enzyme; 5′ cloning site Unknown (unknown if destroyed); 3′ cloning site Unknown (unknown if destroyed)
Terms and licenses: Academic/Nonprofit Terms; Industry Terms: Not Available to Industry
How to cite: pRK5 Flag RagB (GD) was a gift from Roberto Zoncu (Addgene plasmid # 112770 ; http://n2t.net/addgene:112770 ; RRID:Addgene_112770)
