[The description below was written by a language model from this plasmid's Addgene catalogue record and pLannotate feature annotations shown in this document.]
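Description:
pRK5 Flag RagB (GD) is a mammalian expression plasmid built on the pRK5 backbone that produces a truncated form of the human Rag GTPase RagB (gene RRAGB) consisting of only its G domain, the nucleotide-binding portion, with an N-terminal FLAG epitope tag. In the annotated 5,360 nt sequence, the human cytomegalovirus immediate early enhancer and promoter drive transcription, followed by a fragment of CMV intron A and an SP6 phage promoter that could in principle support in vitro transcription. The FLAG tag lies just upstream of a partial RRAGB coding region of roughly 640 nt, consistent with a G-domain-only truncation, and an SV40 polyadenylation signal terminates the transcript. A short match to a mouse immunoglobulin heavy-chain signal sequence is annotated between the SP6 promoter and the tag. It is only a fragment, and the record gives no indication that it functions as a secretion signal. The restriction sites used for cloning are not recorded.

The plasmid is propagated in E. coli through a high-copy ColE1/pUC-type origin and selected with ampicillin via the β-lactamase gene. An M13 phage origin is also present, along with backbone remnants: an SV40 enhancer/early promoter region, fragments of lacZα, lacI, rop and bom, and a lac promoter/operator segment. No mammalian selection marker is annotated, so the construct is suited to transient transfection.

RagB forms heterodimers with RagC or RagD and cycles between GDP- and GTP-bound states to recruit mTORC1 to lysosomes in response to amino acids. The associated study addresses Rag GTPase–Ragulator interactions in nutrient-dependent mTORC1 activation, so this FLAG-tagged isolated G domain would plausibly serve in domain-mapping, binding or immunoprecipitation experiments, though the record states only that it expresses the tagged domain.
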