Features (pLannotate 1.2.2; 21 found; start..end, strand, type, name):
     14..393     +  enhancer       CMV enhancer: human cytomegalovirus immediate early enhancer
    394..597     +  promoter       CMV promoter: human cytomegalovirus (CMV) immediate early promoter
    733..776     +  intron         CMV intron (fragment): modified intron A from human cytomegalovirus
    828..846     +  promoter       SP6 promoter: promoter for bacteriophage SP6 RNA polymerase
    850..887     +  CDS            IgH signal sequence (fragment): signal sequence from the mouse immunoglobulin heavy chain variable region
    940..960     +  CDS            FLAG (fragment): FLAG® epitope tag, followed by an enterokinase cleavage site
    982..1623    +  CDS            RRAGB (fragment): RRAGB_HUMAN - Experimental evidence at protein level: Swiss-Prot protein existence level 1. Guanine nucleotide-binding protein that plays a crucial role in the cellular response to amino acid availability through regulation of the mTORC1 signaling cascade (PubMed:18497260, PubMed:20381137, PubMed:24095279, PubMed:23723238). Forms heterodimeric Rag complexes with RRAGC or RRAGD and cycles between an inactive GDP-bound and an active GTP-bound form (PubMed:18497260, PubMed:20381137, PubMed:24095279, PubMed:23723238). In its active form participates in the relocalization of mTORC1 to the lysosomes
   1673..1807    +  polyA_signal   SV40 poly(A) signal: SV40 polyadenylation signal
   1876..2233    +  promoter       SV40 promoter: SV40 enhancer and early promoter
   2252..2406    +  CDS            lacZα (fragment): LacZα fragment of β-galactosidase; lacZ fragment
   2412..2463    -  misc_feature   bom (fragment): basis of mobility region from pBR322
   2482..2862    +  rep_origin     M13 ori (sequence partly withheld): M13 bacteriophage origin of replication; arrow indicates direction of (+) strand synthesis
   2938..2987    -  misc_feature   bom (fragment): basis of mobility region from pBR322
   3089..3124    -  CDS            rop (fragment): Rop protein, which maintains plasmids at low copy number; rop
   3219..3323    +  promoter       AmpR promoter: bla
   3324..4184    +  CDS            AmpR: β-lactamase; bla; confers resistance to ampicillin, carbenicillin, and related antibiotics
   4355..4943    +  rep_origin     ori: high-copy-number ColE1/pMB1/pBR322/pUC origin of replication
   5126..5218    +  CDS            lacI (fragment): lac repressor; lacI; The lac repressor binds to the lac operator to inhibit transcription in E. coli. This inhibition can be relieved by adding lactose or isopropyl-β-D-thiogalactopyranoside (IPTG).
   5231..5252    +  protein_bind   CAP binding site: CAP binding activates transcription in the presence of cAMP. E. coli catabolite activator protein
   5267..5297    +  promoter       lac promoter: promoter for the E. coli lac operon
   5305..5321    +  protein_bind   lac operator: The lac repressor binds to the lac operator to inhibit transcription in E. coli. This inhibition can be relieved by adding lactose or isopropyl-β-D-thiogalactopyranoside (IPTG). lac repressor encoded by lacI
>Addgene plasmid #112770 | pRK5 Flag RagB (GD) | addgene full sequence | sequence record 225023 | Addgene NGS Result
TTCGAGCTCGCCCGACATTGATTATTGACTAGTTATTAATAGTAATCAATTACGGGGTCATTAGTTCATA
GCCCATATATGGAGTTCCGCGTTACATAACTTACGGTAAATGGCCCGCCTGGCTGACCGCCCAACGACCC
CCGCCCATTGACGTCAATAATGACGTATGTTCCCATAGTAACGCCAATAGGGACTTTCCATTGACGTCAA
TGGGTGGAGTATTTACGGTAAACTGCCCACTTGGCAGTACATCAAGTGTATCATATGCCAAGTACGCCCC
CTATTGACGTCAATGACGGTAAATGGCCCGCCTGGCATTATGCCCAGTACATGACCTTATGGGACTTTCC
TACTTGGCAGTACATCTACGTATTAGTCATCGCTATTACCATGGTGATGCGGTTTTGGCAGTACATCAAT
GGGCGTGGATAGCGGTTTGACTCACGGGGATTTCCAAGTCTCCACCCCATTGACGTCAATGGGAGTTTGT
TTTGGCACCAAAATCAACGGGACTTTCCAAAATGTCGTAACAACTCCGCCCCATTGACGCAAATGGGCGG
TAGGCGTGTACGGTGGGAGGTCTATATAAGCAGAGCTCGTTTAGTGAACCGTCAGATCGCCTGGAGACGC
CATCCACGCTGTTTTGACCTCCATAGAAGACACCGGGACCGATCCAGCCTCCGCGGCCGGGAACGGTGCA
TTGGAACGCGGATTCCCCGTGCCAAGAGTGACGTAAGTACCGCCTATAGAGTCTATAGGCCCACCCCCTT
GGCTTCGTTAGAACGCGGCTACAATTAATACATAACCTTATGTATCATACACATACGATTTAGGTGACAC
TATAGAATAACATCCACTTTGCCTTTCTCTCCACAGGTGTCCACTCCCAGGTCCAACTGCACCTCGGTTC
TATCGATTGAATTCACCATGGAAATGGACTACAAGGATGACGATGACAAGGGTGGTGGTGGTGGTGTCGA
CGAAGAATCTGACTCTGAGAAAACGACGGAGAAAGAAAATCTGGGGCCGAGAATGGATCCACCACTAGGG
GAACCGGAAGGATCGCTTGGGTGGGTGCTACCAAATACAGCCATGAAGAAAAAGGTGCTGTTGATGGGTA
AAAGTGGGTCTGGTAAGACCAGCATGAGGTCTATTATCTTTGCAAATTATATTGCCAGAGACACACGTCG
CCTTGGCGCAACAATTGATGTAGAACATTCTCATGTTCGATTTCTGGGAAACCTGGTATTGAACCTGTGG
GATTGTGGTGGGCAAGACACCTTCATGGAAAATTATTTCACTAGCCAACGGGACAACATCTTCCGAAATG
TGGAGGTTCTGATTTATGTCTTTGATGTGGAGAGCCGCGAACTGGAAAAGGACATGCACTATTACCAATC
ATGCCTGGAGGCCATTCTGCAGAATTCTCCAGATGCCAAAATATTTTGCTTGGTACACAAAATGGATCTG
GTACAGGAGGATCAACGGGACCTGATTTTTAAAGAGCGAGAAGAAGATTTGAGGCGTTTGTCTCGCCCAT
TGGAATGTTCTTGTTTCCGAACATCTATCTGGGATGAAACCCTCTATAAGGCTTGGTCCAGCATAGTTTA
TCAGCTGATTCCCTTAGCGGCCGCTAAGTAAGTAAGGATCCCCAGCTTGGCCGCCATGGCCCAACTTGTT
TATTGCAGCTTATAATGGTTACAAATAAAGCAATAGCATCACAAATTTCACAAATAAAGCATTTTTTTCA
CTGCATTCTAGTTGTGGTTTGTCCAAACTCATCAATGTATCTTATCATGTCTGGATCGGGAATTAATTCG
GCGCAGCACCATGGCCTGAAATAACCTCTGAAAGAGGAACTTGGTTAGGTACCTTCTGAGGCGGAAAGAA
CCAGCTGTGGAATGTGTGTCAGTTAGGGTGTGGAAAGTCCCCAGGCTCCCCAGCAGGCAGAAGTATGCAA
AGCATGCATCTCAATTAGTCAGCAACCAGGTGTGGAAAGTCCCCAGGCTCCCCAGCAGGCAGAAGTATGC
AAAGCATGCATCTCAATTAGTCAGCAACCATAGTCCCGCCCCTAACTCCGCCCATCCCGCCCCTAACTCC
GCCCAGTTCCGCCCATTCTCCGCCCCATGGCTGACTAATTTTTTTTATTTATGCAGAGGCCGAGGCCGCC
TCGGCCTCTGAGCTATTCCAGAAGTAGTGAGGAGGCTTTTTTGGAGGCCTAGGCTTTTGCAAAAAGCTGT
TAACAGCTTGGCACTGGCCGTCGTTTTACAACGTCGTGACTGGGAAAACCCTGGCGTTACCCAACTTAAT
CGCCTTGCAGCACATCCCCCTTTCGCCAGCTGGCGTAATAGCGAAGAGGCCCGCACCGATCGCCCTTCCC
AACAGTTGCGCAGCCTGAATGGCGAATGGCGCCTGATGCGGTATTTTCTCCTTACGCATCTGTGCGGTAT
TTCACACCGCATA
[142 nt withheld, positions 2464-2605]
C
[141 nt withheld, positions 2607-2747]
CCTTTGACGTTGGAGTCCACGTTCTTT
[37 nt withheld, positions 2775-2811]
ACCCTATCTCGGGCTATTCTTTTGATTTATAAGGGATTTTGCCGATTTCGGCCTATTGGTTAAAAAATGA
GCTGATTTAACAAAAATTTAACGCGAATTTTAACAAAATATTAACGTTTACAATTTTATGGTGCACTCTC
AGTACAATCTGCTCTGATGCCGCATAGTTAAGCCAGCCCCGACACCCGCCAACACCCGCTGACGCGCCCT
GACGGGCTTGTCTGCTCCCGGCATCCGCTTACAGACAAGCTGTGACCGTCTCCGGGAGCTGCATGTGTCA
GAGGTTTTCACCGTCATCACCGAAACGCGCGAGACGAAAGGGCCTCGTGATACGCCTATTTTTATAGGTT
AATGTCATGATAATAATGGTTTCTTAGACGTCAGGTGGCACTTTTCGGGGAAATGTGCGCGGAACCCCTA
TTTGTTTATTTTTCTAAATACATTCAAATATGTATCCGCTCATGAGACAATAACCCTGATAAATGCTTCA
ATAATATTGAAAAAGGAAGAGTATGAGTATTCAACATTTCCGTGTCGCCCTTATTCCCTTTTTTGCGGCA
TTTTGCCTTCCTGTTTTTGCTCACCCAGAAACGCTGGTGAAAGTAAAAGATGCTGAAGATCAGTTGGGTG
CACGAGTGGGTTACATCGAACTGGATCTCAACAGCGGTAAGATCCTTGAGAGTTTTCGCCCCGAAGAACG
TTTTCCAATGATGAGCACTTTTAAAGTTCTGCTATGTGGCGCGGTATTATCCCGTATTGACGCCGGGCAA
GAGCAACTCGGTCGCCGCATACACTATTCTCAGAATGACTTGGTTGAGTACTCACCAGTCACAGAAAAGC
ATCTTACGGATGGCATGACAGTAAGAGAATTATGCAGTGCTGCCATAACCATGAGTGATAACACTGCGGC
CAACTTACTTCTGACAACGATCGGAGGACCGAAGGAGCTAACCGCTTTTTTGCACAACATGGGGGATCAT
GTAACTCGCCTTGATCGTTGGGAACCGGAGCTGAATGAAGCCATACCAAACGACGAGCGTGACACCACGA
TGCCTGTAGCAATGGCAACAACGTTGCGCAAACTATTAACTGGCGAACTACTTACTCTAGCTTCCCGGCA
ACAATTAATAGACTGGATGGAGGCGGATAAAGTTGCAGGACCACTTCTGCGCTCGGCCCTTCCGGCTGGC
TGGTTTATTGCTGATAAATCTGGAGCCGGTGAGCGTGGGTCTCGCGGTATCATTGCAGCACTGGGGCCAG
ATGGTAAGCCCTCCCGTATCGTAGTTATCTACACGACGGGGAGTCAGGCAACTATGGATGAACGAAATAG
ACAGATCGCTGAGATAGGTGCCTCACTGATTAAGCATTGGTAACTGTCAGACCAAGTTTACTCATATATA
CTTTAGATTGATTTAAAACTTCATTTTTAATTTAAAAGGATCTAGGTGAAGATCCTTTTTGATAATCTCA
TGACCAAAATCCCTTAACGTGAGTTTTCGTTCCACTGAGCGTCAGACCCCGTAGAAAAGATCAAAGGATC
TTCTTGAGATCCTTTTTTTCTGCGCGTAATCTGCTGCTTGCAAACAAAAAAACCACCGCTACCAGCGGTG
GTTTGTTTGCCGGATCAAGAGCTACCAACTCTTTTTCCGAAGGTAACTGGCTTCAGCAGAGCGCAGATAC
CAAATACTGTTCTTCTAGTGTAGCCGTAGTTAGGCCACCACTTCAAGAACTCTGTAGCACCGCCTACATA
CCTCGCTCTGCTAATCCTGTTACCAGTGGCTGCTGCCAGTGGCGATAAGTCGTGTCTTACCGGGTTGGAC
TCAAGACGATAGTTACCGGATAAGGCGCAGCGGTCGGGCTGAACGGGGGGTTCGTGCACACAGCCCAGCT
TGGAGCGAACGACCTACACCGAACTGAGATACCTACAGCGTGAGCTATGAGAAAGCGCCACGCTTCCCGA
AGGGAGAAAGGCGGACAGGTATCCGGTAAGCGGCAGGGTCGGAACAGGAGAGCGCACGAGGGAGCTTCCA
GGGGGAAACGCCTGGTATCTTTATAGTCCTGTCGGGTTTCGCCACCTCTGACTTGAGCGTCGATTTTTGT
GATGCTCGTCAGGGGGGCGGAGCCTATGGAAAAACGCCAGCAACGCGGCCTTTTTACGGTTCCTGGCCTT
TTGCTGGCCTTTTGCTCACATGTTCTTTCCTGCGTTATCCCCTGATTCTGTGGATAACCGTATTACCGCC
TTTGAGTGAGCTGATACCGCTCGCCGCAGCCGAACGACCGAGCGCAGCGAGTCAGTGAGCGAGGAAGCGG
AAGAGCGCCCAATACGCAAACCGCCTCTCCCCGCGCGTTGGCCGATTCATTAATGCAGCTGGCACGACAG
GTTTCCCGACTGGAAAGCGGGCAGTGAGCGCAACGCAATTAATGTGAGTTAGCTCACTCATTAGGCACCC
CAGGCTTTACACTTTATGCTTCCGGCTCGTATGTTGTGTGGAATTGTGAGCGGATAACAATTTCACACAG
GAAACAGCTATGACATGATTACGAATTAA
